>Addgene plasmid #122366 | pTV-Birc6-tdiRFP670-PEST | addgene full sequence | sequence record 238910 | Addgene NGS Result
CTAAATTGTAAGCGTTAATATTTTGTTAAAATTCGCGTTAAATTTTTGTTAAATCAGCTCATTTTTTAAC
CAATAGGCCGAAATCGGCAAAATCCCTTATAAATCAAAAGAATAGACCGAGATAGGGT
[37 nt withheld, positions 129-165]
AAAGAACGTGGACTCCAACGTCAAAGG
[49 nt withheld, positions 193-241]
T
[91 nt withheld, positions 243-333]
G
[124 nt withheld, positions 335-458]
CCCATTCGCCATTCAGGCTGCGCAACTGTTGGGAAGGGCGGTCGGTGCGGGCCTCTTCGCTATTACGCCA
GCTGGCGAAAGGGGGATGTGCTGCAAGGCGATTAAGTTGGGTAACGCCAGGGTTTTCCCAGTCACGACGT
TGTAAAACGACGGCCAGTGAGCGCGCGTAATACGACTCACTATAGGGCGAATTGGGTACCCCTTGCTCGT
GCCAGAGAAGTGCTGCACTATTCAATCAACACCCAATCTGGGTATATTTTAGTTTGTTCAGTTGTCCTTT
TCAGAGTTGGCATCTGTGACAGCACAAGGAATTACTGTCTTTAATTTAAAAGAATATGTATATCAAACTA
TTGATGTTTGTAAGTCATTGTTGATGCTGATCCTGTGGAACTGTACTGTGTTCTTGAGGAGGTGGAGTTT
AGTCTTTTGTAGCTGGATAGAATGTAACTCTGAGCTTTTCTTTTCTTTTTTTTTTTTCTTTTTTCTTTTT
TTTGGTTTTTTGAGACAGGGTTTCTCTGTGTAGCCCTGGCTGTCCTGGAACTCACTTTGTAGACCAGGCT
GGCCACGAACTCAGAAATCTGCCTGCCTCTGCCTCCCAAGTGCTGGGATTAAAGGCGCCACCACACCCAG
CTTACTCTGAGCTTTTCAACATCTGGAATTAATTTCTATGTTTAGGAATTTTGCCTGCATGTATATGCAT
ATGGGGGTGGTGTGAGCCCTGGAACTTGAGTTACAGACAGGTGTGAATTACCATGTGGGTGCTGGGAATT
GAACCAGGGTCCTCATGAAAAATAGCTAGTGCTCTTAACCTCTGAACCATCTCTCTAGCCCCTAGTTTGG
GGATCCTTGAGAGTTTTGTTTACTGTGTTTTAAATGGCTGCCATAAGAAGACAGTAAAGATTTGTACTCG
ATACTGAAGTATGTTAAAACCAAGTTGTCTCAGTGATAGGCAAGAATCACACTGTTCACACTTCTGATAT
TAGCGATTTTCTCTACCTAGCGCCACACTGCTCAGCTCCGAGAAGAGCTACTGAAACTTCCCTGCCCTGA
AGGCTTAGATCCGGACATTGAGGATGCCTCCCCGGTGTGCAGGGCCACAGCAGGTGCTGAAGACACTCTA
ACCCACGACCATGTCAATCCCAGCAGCAGCAAAGACCTCCCCAGTGACTTCCAATTAGAGGGAAGAGGTA
GCCTGCTAACTTGCGGGGACGTAGAGGAAAATCCTGGTCCCATAACTTCGTATAGCATACATTATACGAA
GTTATCAATGGGCCCAAAAAAGAAAAGAAAAGTTGAATTCATGGCCAGAAAAGTGGACCTGACCAGTTGT
GACCGAGAGCCGATACACATTCCTGGCTCTATCCAGCCATGTGGGTGTTTGCTGGCCTGCGATGCCCAGG
CAGTCAGGATTACTCGAATTACCGAAAATGCGGGTGCCTTCTTTGGCCGTGAAACGCCCCGTGTCGGCGA
ACTCTTAGCCGATTATTTCGGAGAAACCGAGGCTCACGCACTTAGGAACGCACTGGCGCAATCAAGCGAT
CCCAAACGCCCTGCTCTCATCTTTGGGTGGAGAGATGGACTGACAGGCCGTACTTTCGACATAAGCCTTC
ACCGGCATGACGGAACCAGTATAATTGAGTTTGAACCGGCCGCCGCTGAGCAAGCAGACAACCCCCTTCG
CCTGACCAGACAAATTATCGCCCGCACTAAGGAGCTGAAATCGCTGGAAGAAATGGCCGCTCGTGTTCCC
AGGTATCTTCAGGCAATGCTGGGTTATCATAGGGTAATGCTCTACAGATTCGCCGACGATGGCTCTGGTA
TGGTAATAGGGGAGGCCAAGCGATCCGACCTGGAGTCTTTTCTGGGGCAGCATTTCCCCGCATCTCTAGT
ACCCCAGCAGGCAAGGCTTTTGTACCTCAAGAATGCCATCCGCGTGGTATCGGACTCCCGCGGTATTAGT
AGCAGGATCGTTCCAGAACACGACGCCTCTGGAGCTGCGCTGGATCTGTCTTTCGCTCACCTCCGATCTA
TCAGCCCTTGTCATTTAGAGTTTCTGCGAAATATGGGGGTCAGCGCAAGTATGTCCCTGAGCATAATAAT
CGATGGAACACTATGGGGCCTAATAATTTGCCATCATTACGAACCTAGAGCAGTACCAATGGCACAGCGA
GTGGCCGCCGAAATGTTCGCCGATTTTTTGTCTCTTCATTTTACTGCCGCTCACCATCAGCGCGGCCACG
GGACTGGCTCGACAGGTTCTGGCAGTAGTGGGACTGCTTCATCAGAAAATAATAACATGGCCATGGCCAG
AAAAGTGGACCTGACCAGTTGTGACCGAGAGCCGATACACATTCCTGGCTCTATCCAGCCATGTGGGTGT
TTGCTGGCCTGCGATGCCCAGGCAGTCAGGATTACTCGAATTACCGAAAATGCGGGTGCCTTCTTTGGCC
GTGAAACGCCCCGTGTCGGCGAACTCTTAGCCGATTATTTCGGAGAAACCGAGGCTCACGCACTTAGGAA
CGCACTGGCGCAATCAAGCGATCCCAAACGCCCTGCTCTCATCTTTGGGTGGAGAGATGGACTGACAGGC
CGTACTTTCGACATAAGCCTTCACCGGCATGACGGAACCAGTATAATTGAGTTTGAACCGGCCGCCGCTG
AGCAAGCAGACAACCCCCTTCGCCTGACCAGACAAATTATCGCCCGCACTAAGGAGCTGAAATCGCTGGA
AGAAATGGCCGCTCGTGTTCCCAGGTATCTTCAGGCAATGCTGGGTTATCATAGGGTAATGCTCTACAGA
TTCGCCGACGATGGCTCTGGTATGGTAATAGGGGAGGCCAAGCGATCCGACCTGGAGTCTTTTCTGGGGC
AGCATTTCCCCGCATCTCTAGTACCCCAGCAGGCAAGGCTTTTGTACCTCAAGAATGCCATCCGCGTGGT
ATCGGACTCCCGCGGTATTAGTAGCAGGATCGTTCCAGAACACGACGCCTCTGGAGCTGCGCTGGATCTG
TCTTTCGCTCACCTCCGATCTATCAGCCCTTGTCATTTAGAGTTTCTGCGAAATATGGGGGTCAGCGCAA
GTATGTCCCTGAGCATAATAATCGATGGAACACTATGGGGCCTAATAATTTGCCATCATTACGAACCTAG
AGCAGTACCAATGGCACAGCGAGTGGCCGCCGAAATGTTCGCCGATTTTTTGTCTCTTCATTTTACTGCC
GCTCACCATCAGCGCGGATCCGCGTTTAAACTCGAGTCTCACGGCTTCCCTCCCGAGGTGGAGGAGCAGG
CCGCCGGCACCCTGCCCATGAGCTGCGCCCAGGAGAGCGGCATGGATAGACACCCTGCTGCTTGCGCCAG
CGCCAGGATCAACGTCTTGAAGTTCCTATTCTCTAGAAAGTATAGGAACTTCTAGTGAGCTGCATTGATG
TGGATTTCGTAGACACAAAGGCTTCGAAGCACAAGCCAAATATGTCAATATTTGTATGTAAGAAACTAAT
TATGTAATAGGTAATGAAACTGAAACTATACTATGCCCTTAAGGAGATCCAGTTTAATTCAAGGTGATCT
TTGATTTACCTGTACAAGAGTGTAAACTTTTTTGTGCTTTTATTTTTCAATTGTGAGAACCACTGATTGG
TATGTTCAACAAATTTGTGTATACAAAAAAATGGATAAATCACTGATCTATAAGGGAAACTACCTTAGGA
AAGAATGGTTACTGAATGTTTATCTTTTTTTTTTTTTTTTACTGTAGAGTGAGAGGTTGTTAACAAAGAA
TATATATTGGTCATTCTTACAACTACTATTTAAAGTCAGCAACTTTTCACTGAATTTGATAGATTTTGTT
TGGCCATATCTTCATGCTCATATTTGATTTCTGAAGACTTCCTACATACACTTTAATAAAAGTTAAACAG
ACATAGCCCCTCTTTTTTGATTTACTGGTACATTTTTAAGTAATAAATCTGCCATAAAATGCACTATAGC
TGGAGACTTGCACTTGTATGGATGAATTTATTACATTCAACATATTTAATTTTATGCCTTCTAAGATGCA
GAAAAAAATAAATGAACATGATTTTATTCTATGCCAAACATTTGGGCCTCTGAATGTATCCATTATTTGA
ATTTACTATATGAAAAGGTATGGTCAATTGGAAAAGTCGCTTTAAACTGTTTTCCTCAAGGGCTCCTCTT
ATTCCTGGACTGTGTGGGTTTGTTCCTGAAGTCACATGTATGTATCAACATGGAGGCTCTGTAGAGGAGA
GAGGCTGGGCCTCTCTGGTGCTGTTACAGTACGTTCTGTACCTGCCATACAGGCTCGTTTTCATGCAAAT
TCTTCCTAGAGCCAATAAATAAAAATGTAGGTAAATTAGTATGTCTTGTTTCTAAAATAGTTGCCATGGT
GTGCAATGGTATTTCTACGAGCTCCAGCTTTTGTTCCCTTTAGTGAGGGTTAATTGCGCGCTTGGCGTAA
TCATGGTCATAGCTGTTTCCTGTGTGAAATTGTTATCCGCTCACAATTCCACACAACATACGAGCCGGAA
GCATAAAGTGTAAAGCCTGGGGTGCCTAATGAGTGAGCTAACTCACATTAATTGCGTTGCGCTCACTGCC
CGCTTTCCAGTCGGGAAACCTGTCGTGCCAGCTGCATTAATGAATCGGCCAACGCGCGGGGAGAGGCGGT
TTGCGTATTGGGCGCTCTTCCGCTTCCTCGCTCACTGACTCGCTGCGCTCGGTCGTTCGGCTGCGGCGAG
CGGTATCAGCTCACTCAAAGGCGGTAATACGGTTATCCACAGAATCAGGGGATAACGCAGGAAAGAACAT
GTGAGCAAAAGGCCAGCAAAAGGCCAGGAACCGTAAAAAGGCCGCGTTGCTGGCGTTTTTCCATAGGCTC
CGCCCCCCTGACGAGCATCACAAAAATCGACGCTCAAGTCAGAGGTGGCGAAACCCGACAGGACTATAAA
GATACCAGGCGTTTCCTCCTGGAAGCTCCCTCGTGCGCTCTCCTGTTCCGACCCTGCCGCTTACCGGATA
CCTGTCCGCCTTTCTCCCTTCGGGAAGCGTGGCGCTTTCTCATAGCTCACGCTGTAGGTATCTCAGTTCG
GTGTAGGTCGTTCGCTCCAAGCTGGGCTGTGTGCACGAACCCCCCGTTCAGCCCGACCGCTGCGCCTTAT
CCGGTAACTATCGTCTTGAGTCCAACCCGGTAAGACACGACTTATCGCCACTGGCAGCAGCCACTGGTAA
CAGGATTAGCAGAGCGAGGTATGTAGGCGGTGCTACAGAGTTCTTGAAGTGGTGGCCTAACTACGGCTAC
ACTAGAAGAACAGTATTTGGTATCTGCGCTCTGCTGAAGCCAGTTACCTTCGGAAAAAGAGTTGGTAGCT
CTTGATCCGGCAAACAAACCACCGCTGGTAGCGGTGGTTTTTTTGTTTGCAAGCAGCAGATTACGCGCAG
AAAAAAAGGATCTCAAGAAGATCCTTTGATCTTTTCTACGGGGTCTGACGCTCAGTGGAACGAAAACTCA
CGTTAAGGGATTTTGGTCATGAGATTATCAAAAAGGATCTTCACCTAGATCCTTTTAAATTAAAAATGAA
GTTTTAAATCAATCTAAAGTATATATGAGTAAACTTGGTCTGACAGTTACCAATGCTTAATCAGTGAGGC
ACCTATCTCAGCGATCTGTCTATTTCGTTCATCCATAGTTGCCTGACTCCCCGTCGTGTAGATAACTACG
ATACGGGAGGGCTTACCATCTGGCCCCAGTGCTGCAATGATACCGCGGCTGCCACGCTCACCGGCTCCAG
ATTTATCAGCAATAAACCAGCCAGCCGGAAGGGCCGAGCGCAGAAGTGGTCCTGCAACTTTATCCGCCTC
CATCCAGTCTATTAATTGTTGCCGGGAAGCTAGAGTAAGTAGTTCGCCAGTTAATAGTTTGCGCAACGTT
GTTGCCATTGCTACAGGCATCGTGGTGTCACGCTCGTCGTTTGGTATGGCTTCATTCAGCTCCGGTTCCC
AACGATCAAGGCGAGTTACATGATCCCCCATGTTGTGCAAAAAAGCGGTTAGCTCCTTCGGTCCTCCGAT
CGTTGTCAGAAGTAAGTTGGCCGCAGTGTTATCACTCATGGTTATGGCAGCACTGCATAATTCTCTTACT
GTCATGCCATCCGTAAGATGCTTTTCTGTGACTGGTGAGTACTCAACCAAGTCATTCTGAGAATAGTGTA
TGCGGCGACCGAGTTGCTCTTGCCCGGCGTCAATACGGGATAATACCGCGCCACATAGCAGAACTTTAAA
AGTGCTCATCATTGGAAAACGTTCTTCGGGGCGAAAACTCTCAAGGATCTTACCGCTGTTGAGATCCAGT
TCGATGTAACCCACTCGTGCACCCAACTGATCTTCAGCATCTTTTACTTTCACCAGCGTTTCTGGGTGAG
CAAAAACAGGAAGGCAAAATGCCGCAAAAAAGGGAATAAGGGCGACACGGAAATGTTGAATACTCATACT
CTTCCTTTTCAATATTATTGAAGCATTTATCAGGGTTATTGTCTCATGAGCGGATACATATTTGAATGTA
TTTAGAAAAATAAACAAATAGGGATTCCGCGCACATTTCCCCGAAAAGTGCCAC
Features (pLannotate 1.2.2; 19 found; start..end, strand, type, name):
     30..458     -  rep_origin     f1 ori (sequence partly withheld): f1 bacteriophage origin of replication; arrow indicates direction of (+) strand synthesis
    463..618     -  CDS            lacZα (fragment): LacZα fragment of β-galactosidase; lacZ fragment
    626..644     +  promoter       T7 promoter: promoter for bacteriophage T7 RNA polymerase
    916..932     +  promoter       ADH1 promoter (fragment): S. cerevisiae ADH1; promoter for alcohol dehydrogenase 1
   1134..1283    +  CDS            Nedd4 (fragment): NEDD4_MOUSE - Also known as Kiaa0093, Nedd-4, Nedd4-1, Nedd4a. Experimental evidence at protein level: Swiss-Prot protein existence level 1. E3 ubiquitin-protein ligase which accepts ubiquitin from an E2 ubiquitin-conjugating enzyme in the form of a thioester and then directly transfers the ubiquitin to targeted substrates. Specifically ubiquitinates 'Lys-63' in target proteins (By similarity). Monoubiquitinates IGF1R at multiple sites, thus leading to receptor internalization and degradation in lysosomes. Ubiquitinates FGFR1, leading to receptor internalization and degradation in lysosomes. I
   1690..1723    +  protein_bind   loxP: Cre-mediated recombination occurs in the 8-bp core sequence (GCATACAT). Cre recombinase
   1759..2691    +  CDS            iRFP670: iRFP670 is a basic (constitutively fluorescent) near ir fluorescent protein published in 2013, derived from Rhodopseudomonas palustris CGA009. It has low acid sensitivity. It requires the cofactor biliverdin for fluorescence.
   2692..2769    +  CDS            TDsmURFP (fragment): TDsmURFP is a basic (constitutively fluorescent) near ir fluorescent protein published in 2016, derived from Trichodesmium erythraeum IMS101. It requires the cofactor biliverdin for fluorescence.
   2761..3693    +  CDS            iRFP670: iRFP670 is a basic (constitutively fluorescent) near ir fluorescent protein published in 2013, derived from Rhodopseudomonas palustris CGA009. It has low acid sensitivity. It requires the cofactor biliverdin for fluorescence.
   3715..3834    +  CDS            hPEST: PEST degradation sequence from mouse ornithine decarboxylase human codon-optimized
   3837..3870    +  protein_bind   FRT (minimal): supports FLP-mediated excision but not integration (Turan and Bode, 2011) FLP recombinase from the Saccharomyces cerevisiae 2μ plasmid
   4905..4923    -  promoter       T3 promoter: promoter for bacteriophage T3 RNA polymerase
   4968..4984    -  protein_bind   lac operator: The lac repressor binds to the lac operator to inhibit transcription in E. coli. This inhibition can be relieved by adding lactose or isopropyl-β-D-thiogalactopyranoside (IPTG). lac repressor encoded by lacI
   4992..5022    -  promoter       lac promoter: promoter for the E. coli lac operon
   5037..5058    -  protein_bind   CAP binding site: CAP binding activates transcription in the presence of cAMP. E. coli catabolite activator protein
   5071..5163    -  CDS            lacI (fragment): lac repressor; lacI; The lac repressor binds to the lac operator to inhibit transcription in E. coli. This inhibition can be relieved by adding lactose or isopropyl-β-D-thiogalactopyranoside (IPTG).
   5346..5934    -  rep_origin     ori: high-copy-number ColE1/pMB1/pBR322/pUC origin of replication
   6105..6965    -  CDS            AmpR: β-lactamase; bla; confers resistance to ampicillin, carbenicillin, and related antibiotics
   6966..7069    -  promoter       AmpR promoter: bla
