[The description below was written by a language model from this plasmid's Addgene catalogue record and pLannotate feature annotations shown in this document.]
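Description:
pTV-Birc6-tdiRFP670-PEST is a mouse gene-targeting (knock-in donor) vector built on the pBluescript-type pBSK backbone. It is about 7.1 kb in total, of which about 4.25 kb is a synthetic insert assembled by Gibson cloning. It is maintained in E. coli at high copy through the ColE1/pUC origin and selected with ampicillin via the AmpR (β-lactamase) gene and its promoter. The usual backbone elements are present: an f1 origin, a disrupted lacZα region with the lac promoter/operator, and T7 and T3 promoters that flank the insert, alongside the M13 sequencing primer sites.

The payload is a promoterless 2A-tdiRFP670-PEST cassette placed between homology arms for mouse Birc6. It is designed to integrate by homologous recombination immediately upstream of the Birc6 stop codon. The 2A peptide should cause the reporter to be co-translated with endogenous Birc6 but released as a separate protein, so its output follows the native promoter. The reporter consists of two tandem iRFP670 coding sequences joined by a short linker. iRFP670 is a biliverdin-dependent near-infrared fluorescent protein. It is followed by a PEST degradation sequence from mouse ornithine decarboxylase, which shortens reporter half-life so that fluorescence follows recent expression.

A loxP site lies just upstream of the reporter and a minimal FRT site just downstream, though the record does not explain their purpose. The homology arms and the 2A element are not annotated. The short "ADH1 promoter" and "Nedd4" fragment hits fall within the left arm region and are probably spurious similarity matches. No mammalian selection marker is annotated. The associated publication concerns the kinetics of transcriptional bursting in mouse embryonic stem cells, which fits use of this vector as a destabilised reporter of endogenous Birc6 expression.
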