Addgene plasmid #122366: pTV-Birc6-tdiRFP670-PEST
Purpose: Targeting vector for mouse Birc6 to insert 2A-tdiRFP670-PEST into immediately upstream of stop codon.
Depositing lab: Hiroshi Ochiai. Depositing organization: Hiroshima University. Publication: Genome-wide kinetic properties of transcriptional bursting in mouse embryonic stem cells. Ochiai H, Hayashi T, Umeda M, Yoshimura M, Harada A, Shimizu Y, Nakano K, Saitoh N, Liu Z, Yamamoto T, Okamura T, Ohkawa Y, Kimura H, Nikaido I. Sci Adv. 2020 Jun 17;6(25):eaaz6699. doi: 10.1126/sciadv.aaz6699. eCollection 2020 Jun. PubMed 32596448.
Backbone
  Vector backbone: pBSK
  Backbone size w/o insert (bp): 2850
  Total vector size (bp): 7103
  Vector type: Mouse Targeting
Growth in bacteria
  Bacterial resistance: Ampicillin, 100 μg/mL
  Growth temperature: 37°C
  Growth strain: DH5alpha
  Copy number: High Copy
Gene/Insert
  Gene/Insert name: 2A-tdiRFP-PEST with homology arms for Birc6
  Species: Synthetic
  Insert size (bp): 4253
  Cloning method: Gibson Cloning
  Sequencing primers: 5′ M13-fwr; 3′ M13-rev
Terms and licenses: Academic/Nonprofit Terms; Industry Terms: Not Available to Industry
How to cite: pTV-Birc6-tdiRFP670-PEST was a gift from Hiroshi Ochiai (Addgene plasmid # 122366 ; http://n2t.net/addgene:122366 ; RRID:Addgene_122366)
